Addgene plasmid #124434: pIHEU-FlipGFP(Casp3 cleavage seq) T2A mCherry
Purpose: Expresses FlipGFP (caspase-3 cleavage sequence) and T2A mCherry in Drosophila
Depositing lab: Xiaokun Shu. Depositing organization: University of California, San Francisco (UCSF). Publication: Designing a green fluorogenic protease reporter by flipping a beta strand of GFP for imaging apoptosis in animals. Zhang Q, Schepis A, Huang H, Yang J, Ma W, Torra J, Zhang SQ, Yang L, Wu H, Nonell S, Dong Z, Kornberg TB, Coughlin SR, Shu X. J Am Chem Soc. 2019 Mar 1. doi: 10.1021/jacs.8b13042. PubMed 30821975.
Backbone
  Vector backbone: pcDNA3.1
  Vector type: Insect Expression
Growth in bacteria
  Bacterial resistance: Ampicillin, 100 μg/mL
  Growth temperature: 37°C
  Growth strain: DH5alpha
  Copy number: Unknown
Gene/Insert
  Gene/Insert name: FlipGFP(Casp3 cleavage seq) T2A mCherry
  Species: D. melanogaster (fly)
Terms and licenses: Academic/Nonprofit Terms; Industry Terms: Not Available to Industry
How to cite: pIHEU-FlipGFP(Casp3 cleavage seq) T2A mCherry was a gift from Xiaokun Shu (Addgene plasmid # 124434 ; http://n2t.net/addgene:124434 ; RRID:Addgene_124434)
