[The description below was written by a language model from this plasmid's Addgene catalogue record and pLannotate feature annotations shown in this document.]
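Description:
pIHEU-FlipGFP(Casp3 cleavage seq) T2A mCherry is an 11.2 kb Drosophila transgenesis and expression plasmid carrying a Gal4-responsive fluorogenic caspase reporter. The catalogue lists the backbone as pcDNA3.1, but the annotated sequence looks like a fly UAS-type transformation vector instead. It contains P element 5' and 3' ends, a φC31 attB site, and a mini-white eye-colour marker, which together allow P-transposase-mediated or site-specific germline integration and visual identification of transformants. No typical pcDNA3.1 elements are annotated. In bacteria it is maintained through a high-copy ColE1/pUC-type origin and selected with ampicillin via the β-lactamase gene.

The expression cassette begins with five tandem UAS Gal4-binding sites upstream of the Drosophila hsp70 promoter, so transcription depends on a Gal4 driver and can be restricted to chosen tissues. A chimeric intron follows the promoter. The coding region is annotated as two GFP-derived fragments (matched to superfolder GFP and roGFP2), consistent with the split, rearranged architecture of FlipGFP. Per the associated publication title, one GFP β-strand is flipped so that green fluorescence appears only after protease cleavage, here at a caspase-3 cleavage sequence. The T2A peptide named in the construct is not separately annotated. It would let mCherry be produced from the same transcript as a separate, constitutively red protein that marks expressing cells and can normalise the green signal. SV40 small t intron and polyadenylation sequences terminate the transcript. The construct is intended for imaging caspase activity and apoptosis in flies.
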