Features (pLannotate 1.2.2; 25 found; start..end, strand, type, name):
     42..63      -  misc_feature   MCS (fragment): pUC18/19 multiple cloning site
     62..156     +  protein_bind   5X UAS: five tandem copies of the "ScaI site" 17-mer CGGAGTACTGTCCTCCG, an upstream activating sequence (UAS) that efficiently binds yeast Gal4 (Webster et al., 1988; Pfeiffer et al., 2010) GAL4
    175..413     +  promoter       hsp70 promoter: Drosophila melanogaster hsp70Bb promoter
    486..618     +  intron         chimeric intron: chimera between introns from human β-globin and immunoglobulin heavy chain genes
    669..908     +  CDS            Superfolder GFP (fragment): Superfolder GFP is a basic (constitutively fluorescent) green fluorescent protein published in 2005, derived from Aequorea victoria. It is reported to be a very rapidly-maturing weak dimer.
   1122..1766    +  CDS            roGFP2 (fragment): roGFP2 is a basic (constitutively fluorescent) green fluorescent protein published in 2004, derived from Aequorea victoria.
   1779..2486    +  CDS            mCherry: mCherry is a basic (constitutively fluorescent) red fluorescent protein published in 2004, derived from Discosoma sp.. It is reported to be a very rapidly-maturing monomer with low acid sensitivity.
   2497..2571    +  CDS            small t antigen (fragment): SV40 (simian virus 40) small t antigen
   2573..2638    +  intron         small t intron: SV40 (simian virus 40) small t antigen intron
   2768..2788    +  CDS            SV40 NLS: nuclear localization signal of SV40 (simian virus 40) large T antigen
   2795..2929    +  CDS            LT_POVHA (fragment): Protein inferred from homology: Swiss-Prot protein existence level 3. Isoform large T antigen is a key early protein essential for both driving viral replication and inducing cellular transformation. Plays a role in viral genome replication by driving entry of quiescent cells into the cell cycle and by autoregulating the synthesis of viral early mRNA. Displays highly oncogenic activities by corrupting the host cellular checkpoint mechanisms that guard cell division and the transcription, replication, and repair of DNA. Participates in the modulation of cellular gene expression preceeding viral
   2954..3037    +  CDS            large T antigen (fragment): large T antigen from SV40 (simian virus 40)
   3060..3141    +  polyA_signal   SV40 poly(A) signal: SV40 polyadenylation signal
   3212..7331    +  gene           mini-white: white; This modified version of the white gene lacks part of the first intron.
   7342..7927    -  misc_feature   P element 5' end: No description available
   7928..8156    -  CDS            mini-white (fragment): Drosophila white gene eye color pigment; white; This is a modified version of the white gene lacking part of the first intron.
   8162..8750    -  rep_origin     ori: high-copy-number ColE1/pMB1/pBR322/pUC origin of replication
   8921..9781    -  CDS            AmpR: β-lactamase; bla; confers resistance to ampicillin, carbenicillin, and related antibiotics
   9782..9886    -  promoter       AmpR promoter: bla
   9981..10016   +  CDS            rop (fragment): Rop protein, which maintains plasmids at low copy number; rop
  10118..10168   +  misc_feature   bom (fragment): basis of mobility region from pBR322
  10361..10430   -  protein_bind   attB: attB site for the φC31 integrase (Groth et al., 2000) phage φC31 integrase
  10450..10472   +  misc_feature   bom (fragment): basis of mobility region from pBR322
  10471..10974   -  gene           mini-white (fragment): white; This modified version of the white gene lacks part of the first intron.
  10974..11206   -  misc_feature   P element 3' end: P element 3' end
>Addgene plasmid #124434 | pIHEU-FlipGFP(Casp3 cleavage seq) T2A mCherry | addgene full sequence | sequence record 242294 | Addgene NGS Result
AAGCTTGGCTGCATCCAACGCGTTGGGAGCTCTCCGGATCCAAGCTTGCATGCCTGCAGGTCGGAGTACT
GTCCTCCGAGCGGAGTACTGTCCTCCGAGCGGAGTACTGTCCTCCGAGCGGAGTACTGTCCTCCGAGCGG
AGTACTGTCCTCCGAGCGGAGACTCTAGCGAGCGCCGGAGTATAAATAGAGGCGCTTCGTCTACGGAGCG
ACAATTCAATTCAAACAAGCAAAGTGAACACGTCGCTAAGCGAAAGCTAAGCAAATAAACAAGCGCAGCT
GAACAAGCTAAACAATCTGCAGTAAAGTGCAAGTTAAAGTGAATCAATTAAAAGTAACCAGCAACCAAGT
AAATCAACTGCAACTACTGAAATCTGCCAAGAAGTAATTATTGAATACAAGAAGAGAACTCTGAATAGGG
AATTGGGAATTGCAGTGACTCTCTTAAGGTAGCCTTGCAGAAGTTGGTCGTGAGGCACTGGGCAGGTAAG
TATCAAGGTTACAAGACAGGTTTAAGGAGACCAATAGAAACTGGGCTTGTCGAGACAGAGAAGACTCTTG
CGTTTCTGATAGGCACCTATTGGTCTTACTGACATCCACTTTGCCTTTCTCTCCACAGGTGTCCACTCCC
AGTTCAATTACAGCTCGAATTCCAAAATGGACCTGCCTGACGACCACTACCTGTCCACCCAGACCATCCT
GTCCAAGGACCTGAACTCCGGACTCAGATCTGGCAGCGGTCTCGAGATGGAAGTTAGCGCTCTGGAAAAA
GAAGTGTCTGCACTCGAGAAAGAAGTAAGTGCCCTTGAGAAGGAGGTGTCCGCACTCGAGAAGGAGGTCA
GCGCCCTGGAAAAGGAAAAGCGAGACCATATGGTTTTGCTTGAGTATGTTACAGCGGCTGGCATTACCGA
TGCATCAGGTGATGAAGTTGATGGTGGCGGTGGCAAGGTGTCCGCCCTGAAGGAAAAAGTAAGCGCACTG
AAAGAAAAGGTGAGCGCGCTGAAGGAGAAAGTGAGCGCCCTGAAAGAGAAAGTCTCTGCCCTTAAGGAGG
ATATCGAGGGCAGAGGAAGTCTGCTAACATGCGGTGACGTCGAGGAGAATCCTGGCCCAAAGCTTGCCAC
CATGCGCAAAGGCGAAGAACTGTTTACCGGCATTGTGCCGATTCTGGTGGAACTGGATGGCGATGTGAAC
GGCCATAAATTTTTTGTGCGCGGCGAAGGCGAAGGCGATGCGACCATTGGCAAACTGAGCCTGAAATTTA
TTTGCACCACCGGCAAACTGCCGGTGCCGTGGCCGACCCTGGTGACCACCCTGACCTATGGCGTGCAGTG
CTTTAGCCGCTATCCGGATCATATGAAACGCCATGATTTTTTTAAAAGCGCGATGCCGGAAGGCTATGTG
CAGGAACGCACCATTTATTTTAAAGATGATGGCACCTATAAAACCCGCGCGGAAGTGAAATTTGAAGGCG
ATACCCTGGTGAACCGCATTGAACTGAAAGGCATTGATTTTAAAGAAGATGGCAACATTCTGGGCCATAA
ACTGGAATATAACTTTAACAGCCATAAAGTGTATATTACCGCGGATAAACAGAACAACGGCATTAAAGCG
AACTTTACCATTCGCCATAACGTGGAAGATGGCAGCGTGCAGCTGGCGGATCATTATCAGCAGAACACCC
CGATTGGCGATGGCCCGGTTCTTCTTCCTGGCGGCCGCGAGGGCAGAGGAAGTCTGCTAACATGCGGTGA
CGTCGAGGAGAATCCTGGCCCAGAATTGATGGTGAGCAAGGGCGAGGAGGATAACATGGCCATCATCAAG
GAGTTCATGCGCTTCAAGGTGCACATGGAGGGCTCCGTGAACGGCCACGAGTTCGAGATCGAGGGCGAGG
GCGAGGGCCGCCCCTACGAGGGCACCCAGACCGCCAAGCTGAAGGTGACCAAGGGTGGCCCCCTGCCCTT
CGCCTGGGACATCCTGTCCCCTCAGTTCATGTACGGCTCCAAGGCCTACGTGAAGCACCCCGCCGACATC
CCCGACTACTTGAAGCTGTCCTTCCCCGAGGGCTTCAAGTGGGAGCGCGTGATGAACTTCGAGGACGGCG
GCGTGGTGACCGTGACCCAGGACTCCTCCCTGCAGGACGGCGAGTTCATCTACAAGGTGAAGCTGCGCGG
CACCAACTTCCCCTCCGACGGCCCCGTAATGCAGAAGAAGACCATGGGCTGGGAGGCCTCCTCCGAGCGG
ATGTACCCCGAGGACGGCGCCCTGAAGGGCGAGATCAAGCAGAGGCTGAAGCTGAAGGACGGCGGCCACT
ACGACGCTGAGGTCAAGACCACCTACAAGGCCAAGAAGCCCGTGCAGCTGCCCGGCGCCTACAACGTCAA
CATCAAGTTGGACATCACCTCCCACAACGAGGACTACACCATCGTGGAACAGTACGAACGCGCCGAGGGC
CGCCACTCCACCGGCGGCATGGACGAGCTGTACAAGTAATCTAGAGGATCTTTGTGAAGGAACCTTACTT
CTGTGGTGTGACATAATTGGACAAACTACCTACAGAGATTTAAAGCTCTAAGGTAAATATAAAATTTTTA
AGTGTATAATGTGTTAAACTACTGATTCTAATTGTTTGTGTATTTTAGATTCCAACCTATGGAACTGATG
AATGGGAGCAGTGGTGGAATGCCTTTAATGAGGAAAACCTGTTTTGCTCAGAAGAAATGCCATCTAGTGA
TGATGAGGCTACTGCTGACTCTCAACATTCTACTCCTCCAAAAAAGAAGAGAAAGGTAGAAGACCCCAAG
GACTTTCCTTCAGAATTGCTAAGTTTTTTGAGTCATGCTGTGTTTAGTAATAGAACTCTTGCTTGCTTTG
CTATTTACACCACAAAGGAAAAAGCTGCACTGCTATACAAGAAAATTATGGAAAAATATTTGATGTATAG
TGCCTTGACTAGAGATCATAATCAGCCATACCACATTTGTAGAGGTTTTACTTGCTTTAAAAAACCTCCC
ACACCTCCCCCTGAACCTGAAACATAAAATGAATGCAATTGTTGTTGTTAACTTGTTTATTGCAGCTTAT
AATGGTTACAAATAAAGCAATAGCATCACAAATTTCACAAATAAAGCATTTTTTTCACTGCATTCTAGTT
GTGGTTTGTCCAAACTCATCAATGTNNCTTATCATGTCTGGATCCACTAGAAGGCCTAATTCTAGTATGT
ATGTAAGTTAATAAAACCCATTTTTGCGGAAAGTAGATAAAAAAAACATTTTTTTTTTTTACTGCACTGG
ATATCATTGAACTTATCTGATCAGTTTTAAATTTACTTCGATCCAAGGGTATTTGATGTACCAGGTTCTT
TCGATTACCTCTCACTCAAAATGACATTCCACTCAAAGTCAGCGCTGTTTGCCTCCTTCTCTGTCCACAG
AAATATCGCCGTCTCTTTCGCCGCTGCGTCCGCTATCTCTTTCGCCACCGTTTGTAGCGTTACGTAGCGT
CAATGTCCGCCTTCAGTTGCATTTTGTCAGCGGTTTCGTGACGAAGCTCCAAGCGGTTTACGCCATCAAT
TAAACACAAAGTGCTGTGCCAAAACTCCTCTCGCTTCTTATTTTTGTTTGTTTTTTGAGTGATTGGGGTG
GTGATTGGTTTTGGGTGGGTAAGCAGGGGAAAGTGTGAAAAATCCCGGCAATGGGCCAAGAGGATCAGGA
GCTATTAATTCGCGGAGGCAGCAAACACCCATCTGCCGAGCATCTGAACAATGTGAGTAGTACATGTGCA
TACATCTTAAGTTCACTTGATCTATAGGAACTGCGATTGCAACATCAAATTGTCTGCGGCGTGAGAACTG
CGACCCACAAAAATCCCAAACCGCAATTGCACAAACAAATAGTGACACGAAACAGATTATTCTGGTAGCT
GTTCTCGCTATATAAGACAATTTTTGAGATCATATCATGATCAAGACATCTAAAGGCATTCATTTTCGAC
TATATTCTTTTTTACAAAAAATATAACAACCAGATATTTTAAGCTGATCCTAGATGCACAAAAAATAAAT
AAAAGTATAAACCTACTTCGTAGGATACTTCGGGGTACTTTTTGTTCGGGGTTAGATGAGCATAACGCTT
GTAGTTGATATTTGAGATCCCCTATCATTGCAGGGTGACAGCGGAGCGGCTTCGCAGAGCTGCATTAACC
AGGGCTTCGGGCAGGCCAAAAACTACGGCACGCTCCGGCCACCCAGTCCGCCGGAGGACTCCGGTTCAGG
GAGCGGCCAACTAGCCGAGAACCTCACCTATGCCTGGCACAATATGGACATCTTTGGGGCGGTCAATCAG
CCGGGCTCCGGATGGCGGCAGCTGGTCAACCGGACACGCGGACTATTCTGCAACGAGCGACACATACCGG
CGCCCAGGAAACATTTGCTCAAGAACGGTGAGTTTCTATTCGCAGTCGGCTGATCTGTGTGAAATCTTAA
TAAAGGGTCCAATTACCAATTTGAAACTCAGTTTGCGGCGTGGCCTATCCGGGCGAACTTTTGGCCGTGA
TGGGCAGTTCCGGTGCCGGAAAGACGACCCTGCTGAATGCCCTTGCCTTTCGATCGCCGCAGGGCATCCA
AGTATCGCCATCCGGGATGCGACTGCTCAATGGCCAACCTGTGGACGCCAAGGAGATGCAGGCCAGGTGC
GCCTATGTCCAGCAGGATGACCTCTTTATCGGCTCCCTAACGGCCAGGGAACACCTGATTTTCCAAGCCA
TGGTGCGGATGCCACGACATCTGACCTATCGGCAGCGAGTGGCCCGCGTGGATCAGGTGATCCAGGAGCT
TTCGCTCAGCAAATGTCAGCACACGATCATCGGTGTGCCCGGCAGGGTGAAAGGTCTGTCCGGCGGAGAA
AGGAAGCGTCTGGCATTCGCCTCCGAGGCTCTAACCGATCCGCCGCTTCTGATCTGCGATGAGCCCACCT
CCGGACTGGACTCCTTTACCGCCCACAGCGTCGTCCAGGTGCTGAAGAAGCTGTCGCAGAAGGGCAAGAC
CGTCATCCTGACCATTCATCAGCCGTCTTCCGAGCTGTTTGAGCTCTTTGACAAGATCCTTCTGATGGCC
GAGGGCAGGGTAGCTTTCTTGGGCACTCCCAGCGAAGCCGTCGACTTCTTTTCCTAGTGAGTTCGATGTG
TTTATTAAGGGTATCTAGTATTACATAACATCTCAACTCCTATCCAGCGTGGGTGCCCAGTGTCCTACCA
ACTACAATCCGGCGGACTTTTACGTACAGGTGTTGGCCGTTGTGCCCGGACGGGAGATCGAGTCCCGTGA
TCGGATCGCCAAGATATGCGACAATTTTGCCATTAGCAAAGTAGCCCGGGATATGGAGCAGTTGTTGGCC
ACCAAAAATCTGGAGAAGCCACTGGAGCAGCCGGAGAATGGGTACACCTACAAGGCCACCTGGTTCATGC
AGTTCCGGGCGGTCCTGTGGCGATCCTGGCTGTCGGTGCTCAAGGAACCACTCCTCGTAAAAGTGCGACT
TATTCAGACAACGGTGAGTGGTTCCAGTGGAAACAAATGATATAACGCTTACAATTCTTGGAAACAAATT
CGCTAGATTTTAGATAGAATTGCCTGATTCCACACCCTTCTTAGTTTTTTTCAATGAGATGTATAGTTTA
TAGTTTTGCAGAAGATAAATAAATTTCATTTAACTCGCGAATATTAATGAGATGCGAGTAACATTTTAAT
TTGCAGATGGTTGCCATCTTGATTGGCCTCATCTTTTTGGGCCAACAACTCACGCAAGTGGGTGTGATGA
ATATCAACGGAGCCATCTTCCTCTTCCTGACCAACATGACCTTTCAAAACGTCTTTGCCACGATAAATGT
AAGTCATGTTTAGAATACATTTGCATTTCAATAATTTACTAACTTTCTAATGAATCGATTCGATTTAGGT
GTTCACCTCAGAGCTGCCAGTTTTTATGAGGGAGGCCCGAAGTCGACTTTATCGCTGTGACACATACTTT
CTGGGCAAAACGATTGCCGAATTGCCGCTTTTTCTCACAGTGCCACTGGTCTTCACGGCGATTGCCTATC
CGATGATCGGACTGCGGGCCGGAGTGCTGCACTTCTTCAACTGCCTGGCGCTGGTCACTCTGGTGGCCAA
TGTGTCAACGTCCTTCGGATATCTAATATCCTGCGCCAGCTCCTCGACCTCGATGGCGCTGTCTGTGGGT
CCGCCGGTTATCATACCATTCCTGCTCTTTGGCGGCTTCTTCTTGAACTCGGGCTCGGTGCCAGTATACC
TCAAATGGTTGTCGTACCTCTCATGGTTCCGTTACGCCAACGAGGGTCTGCTGATTAACCAATGGGCGGA
CGTGGAGCCGGGCGAAATTAGCTGCACATCGTCGAACACCACGTGCCCCAGTTCGGGCAAGGTCATCCTG
GAGACGCTTAACTTCTCCGCCGCCGATCTGCCGCTGGACTACGTGGGTCTGGCCATTCTCATCGTGAGCT
TCCGGGTGCTCGCATATCTGGCTCTAAGACTTCGGGCCCGACGCAAGGAGTAGCCGACATATATCCGAAA
TAACTGCTTGTTTTTTTTTTTTACCATTATTACCATCGTGTTTACTGTTTATTGCCCCCTCAAAAAGCTA
ATGTAATTATATTTGTGCCAATAAAAACAAGATATGACCTATAGAATACAAGTATTTCCCCTTCGAACAT
CCCCACAAGTAGACTTTGGATTTGTCTTCTAACCAAAAGACTTACACACCTGCATACCTTACATCAAAAA
CTCGTTTATCGCTACATAAAACACCGGGATATATTTTTTATATACATACTTTTCAAATCGCGCGCCCTCT
TCATAATTCACCTCCACCACACCACGTTTCGTAGTTGCTCTTTCGCTGTCTCCCACCCGCTCTCCGCAAC
ACATTCACCTTTTGTTCGACGACCTTGGAGCGACTGTCGTTAGTTCCGCGCGATTCGGTTCGCTCAAATG
GTTCCGAGTGGTTCATTTCGTCTCAATAGAAATTAGTAATAAATATTTGTATGTACAATTTATTTGCTCC
AATATATTTGTATATATTTCCCTCACAGCTATATTTATTCTAATTTAATATTATGACTTTTTAAGGTAAT
TTTTTGTGACCTGTTCGGAGTGATTAGCGTTACAATTTGAACTGAAAGTGACATCCAGTGTTTGTTCCTT
GTGTAGATGCATCTCAAAAAAATGGTGGGCATAATAGTGTTGTTTATATATATCAAAAATAACAACTATA
ATAATAAGAATACATTTAATTTAGAAAATGCTTGGATTTCACTGGAACTAGAATTAATTCGGCTGCTGCT
CTAAACGACGCATTTCGTACTCCAAAGTACGAATTTTTTCCCTCAAGCTCTTATTTTCATTAAACAATGA
ACAGGACCTAACGCACAGTCACGTTATTGTTTACATAAATGATTTTTTTTACTATTCAAACTTACTCTGT
TTGTGTACTCCCACTGGTATAGCCTTCTTTTATCTTTTCTGGTTCAGGCTCTATCACTTTACTAGGTACG
GCATCTGCGTTGAGTCGCCTCCTTTTAAATGTCTGACCTTTTGCAGGTGCAGCCTTCCACTGCGAATCAT
TAAAGTGGGTATCACAAATTTGGGAGTTTTCACCAAGGCTGCACCCAAGGCTCTGCTCCCACAATTTTCT
CTTAATAGCACACTTCGGCACGTGAATTAATTTTACTCCAGTCACAGCTTTGCAGCAAAATTTGCAATAT
TTCATTTTTTTTTATTCCACGTAAGGGTTAATGTTTTCAAAAAAAAATTCGTCCGCACACAACCTTTCCT
CTCAACAAGCAAACGTGCACTGAATTTAAGTGTATACTTCGGTAAGCTTCGGCTATCGACGGGACCACCT
TATGTTATTTCATCATGGGCCAGACCCACGTAGTCCAGCGGCAGATCGGCGGCGGAGAAGTTAAGCGTCT
CCAGGATGACCTTGCCCGAACTGGGGCACGTGGTGTTCGACGATGTGCAGCTAATTTCGCCCGGCTCCAC
GTCCGCCCATTGGTTAATCAGCAGACCCTCGTTGGCGTAACGGAACCATGAGAGGTACGACAACCATTTG
AGGTATACTGGCACCGAGCCCGAGTTCAAGAAGAAGGCGTTTTTCCATAGGCTCCGCCCCCCTGACGAGC
ATCACAAAAATCGACGCTCAAGTCAGAGGTGGCGAAACCCGACAGGACTATAAAGATACCAGGCGTTTCC
CCCTGGAAGCTCCCTCGTGCGCTCTCCTGTTCCGACCCTGCCGCTTACCGGATACCTGTCCGCCTTTCTC
CCTTCGGGAAGCGTGGCGCTTTCTCATAGCTCACGCTGTAGGTATCTCAGTTCGGTGTAGGTCGTTCGCT
CCAAGCTGGGCTGTGTGCACGAACCCCCCGTTCAGCCCGACCGCTGCGCCTTATCCGGTAACTATCGTCT
TGAGTCCAACCCGGTAAGACACGACTTATCGCCACTGGCAGCAGCCACTGGTAACAGGATTAGCAGAGCG
AGGTATGTAGGCGGTGCTACAGAGTTCTTGAAGTGGTGGCCTAACTACGGCTACACTAGAAGAACAGTAT
TTGGTATCTGCGCTCTGCTGAAGCCAGTTACCTTCGGAAAAAGAGTTGGTAGCTCTTGATCCGGCAAACA
AACCACCGCTGGTAGCGGTGGTTTTTTTGTTTGCAAGCAGCAGATTACGCGCAGAAAAAAAGGATCTCAA
GAAGATCCTTTGATCTTTTCTACGGGGTCTGACGCTCAGTGGAACGAAAACTCACGTTAAGGGATTTTGG
TCATGAGATTATCAAAAAGGATCTTCACCTAGATCCTTTTAAATTAAAAATGAAGTTTTAAATCAATCTA
AAGTATATATGAGTAAACTTGGTCTGACAGTTACCAATGCTTAATCAGTGAGGCACCTATCTCAGCGATC
TGTCTATTTCGTTCATCCATAGTTGCCTGACTCCCCGTCGTGTAGATAACTACGATACGGGAGGGCTTAC
CATCTGGCCCCAGTGCTGCAATGATACCGCGAGACCCACGCTCACCGGCTCCAGATTTATCAGCAATAAA
CCAGCCAGCCGGAAGGGCCGAGCGCAGAAGTGGTCCTGCAACTTTATCCGCCTCCATCCAGTCTATTAAT
TGTTGCCGGGAAGCTAGAGTAAGTAGTTCGCCAGTTAATAGTTTGCGCAACGTTGTTGCCATTGCTACAG
GCATCGTGGTGTCACGCTCGTCGTTTGGTATGGCTTCATTCAGCTCCGGTTCCCAACGATCAAGGCGAGT
TACATGATCCCCCATGTTGTGCAAAAAAGCGGTTAGCTCCTTCGGTCCTCCGATCGTTGTCAGAAGTAAG
TTGGCCGCAGTGTTATCACTCATGGTTATGGCAGCACTGCATAATTCTCTTACTGTCATGCCATCCGTAA
GATGCTTTTCTGTGACTGGTGAGTACTCAACCAAGTCATTCTGAGAATAGTGTATGCGGCGACCGAGTTG
CTCTTGCCCGGCGTCAATACGGGATAATACCGCGCCACATAGCAGAACTTTAAAAGTGCTCATCATTGGA
AAACGTTCTTCGGGGCGAAAACTCTCAAGGATCTTACCGCTGTTGAGATCCAGTTCGATGTAACCCACTC
GTGCACCCAACTGATCTTCAGCATCTTTTACTTTCACCAGCGTTTCTGGGTGAGCAAAAACAGGAAGGCA
AAATGCCGCAAAAAAGGGAATAAGGGCGACACGGAAATGTTGAATACTCATACTCTTCCTTTTTCAATAT
TATTGAAGCATTTATCAGGGTTATTGTCTCATGAGCGGATACATATTTGAATGTATTTAGAAAAATAAAC
AAATAGGGGTTCCGCGCACATTTCCCCGAAAAGTGCCACCTGACGTCTAAGAAACCATTATTATCATGAC
ATTAACCTATAAAAATAGGCGTATCACGAGGCCCTTTCGTCTCGCGCGTTTCGGTGATGACGGTGAAAAC
CTCTGACACATGCAGCTCCCGGAGACGGTCACAGCTTGTCTGTAAGCGGATGCCGGGAGCAGACAAGCCC
GTCAGGGCGCGTCAGCGGGTGTTGGCGGGTGTCGGGGCTGGCTTAACTATGCGGCATCAGAGCAGATTGT
ACTGAGAGTGCACCATATCGACATGCCCGCCGTGACCGTCGAGAACCCGCTGACGCTGCCCCGCGTATCC
GCACCCGCCGACGCCGTCGCACGTCCCGTGCTCACCGTGACCACCGCGCCCAGCGGTTTCGAGGGCGAGG
GCTTCCCGGTGCGCCGCGCGTTCGCCGGGATCAACTACCGCCACCTCGACCCGTTCATCATGATGGACCA
GATGGGTGAGGTGGAGTACGCGCCCGGGGAGCCCAAGGGCACGCCCTGGCACCCGCACCGCGGCTTCGAG
ACCGTGACCTACATCGTCGATATGCGGTGTGAAATACCGCACCGAATCGCGCGGAACTAACGACAGTCGC
TCCAAGGTCGTCGAACAAAAGGTGAATGTGTTGCGGAGAGCGGGTGGGAGACAGCGAAAGAGCAACTACG
AAACGTGGTGTGGTGGAGGTGAATTATGAAGAGGGCGCGCGATTTGAAAAGTATGTATATAAAAAATATA
TCCCGGTGTTTTATGTAGCGATAAACGAGTTTTTGATGTAAGGTATGCAGGTGTGTAAGTCTTTTGGTTA
GAAGACAAATCCAAAGTCTACTTGTGGGGATGTTCGAAGGGGAAATACTTGTATTCTATAGGTCATATCT
TGTTTTTATTGGCACAAATATAATTACATTAGCTTTTTGAGGGGGCAATAAACAGTAAACACGATGGTAA
TAATGGTAAAAAAAAAAAACAAGCAGTTATTTCGGATATATGTCGGCTACTCCTTGCGTCGGGCCCGAAG
TCTTAGAGCCAGATATGCGAGCACCCGGAAGCTCACGATGAGAATGGCCAGACCATGATGAAATAACATA
AGGTGGTCCCGTCGGCAAGAGACATCCACTTAACGTATGCTTGCAATAAGTGCGAGTGAAAGGAATAGTA
TTCTGAGTGTCGTATTGAGTCTGAGTGAGACAGCGATATGATTGTTGATTAACCCTTAGCATGTCCGTGG
GGTTTGAATTAACTCATAATATTAATTAGACGAAATTATTTTTAAAGTTTTATTTTTAATAATTTGCGAG
TACGCA
